>Addgene plasmid #192656 | pCR-U6-gRNA-miniCMV-TdTomato | addgene full sequence | sequence record 379894 | Addgene NGS Result
AGCGCCCAATACGCAAACCGCCTCTCCCCGCGCGTTGGCCGATTCATTAATGCAGCTGGCACGACAGGTT
TCCCGACTGGAAAGCGGGCAGTGAGCGCAACGCAATTAATGTGAGTTAGCTCACTCATTAGGCACCCCAG
GCTTTACACTTTATGCTTCCGGCTCGTATGTTGTGTGGAATTGTGAGCGGATAACAATTTCACACAGGAA
ACAGCTATGACCATGATTACGCCAAGCTATTTAGGTGACACTATAGAATACTCAAGCTATGCATCAAGCT
TGGTACCGAGCTCGGATCCACTAGTAACGGCCGCCAGTGTGCTGGAATTCGCCCTTGTTTCAGACCCACC
TCCCAACCCCGAGGGGACCCAGAGAGGGCCTATTTCCCATGATTCCTTCATATTTGCATATACGATACAA
GGCTGTTAGAGAGATAATTAGAATTAATTTGACTGTAAACACAAAGATATTAGTACAAAATACGTGACGT
AGAAAGTAATAATTTCTTGGGTAGTTTGCAGTTTTAAAATTATGTTTTAAAATGGACTATCATATGCTTA
CCGTAACTTGAAAGTATTTCGATTTCTTGGCTTTATATATCTTGTGGAAAGGACGAAACACCGTCCCCTC
CACCCCACAGTGGTTTTAGAGCTAGGCCAACATGAGGATCACCCATGTCTGCAGGGCCTAGCAAGTTAAA
ATAAGGCTAGTCCGTTATCAACTTGGCCAACATGAGGATCACCCATGTCTGCAGGGCCAAGTGGCACCGA
GTCGGTGCTTTTTTTGGATCCGCTTGGCGTAACTAGATCTTGAGACAAATGGCAGTATTCATCCACAATT
TTAAAAGAAAAGGGGGGATTGGGGGGTACAGTGCAGGGGAAAGAATAGTAGACATAATAGCAACAGACAT
ACAAACTAAAGAATTACAAAAACAAATTACAAAAATTCAAAATTTTCGGGTTTATTACAGGGACAGCAGA
GATCCACTTTGGCGCCGGCCTATAGGGCGAATTGGGCCCTCTAGATGCATGCTCGAGCGGCCGCCAGTGT
GATGGATATCTGCAGAATTCGCCCTTGCGACGTAGGGATAACAGGGTAATAGTGTCCCCTCCACCCCACA
GTGGGGCGAGGTAGGCGTGTACGGTGGGAGGCCTATATAAGCAGAGCTCGTTTAGTGAACCGTCAGATCG
CCTGGAGAATTCGCCACCATGGACTACAAGGATGACGACGATAAAACTTCCGGTGGCGGACTGGGTTCCA
CCGTGAGCAAGGGCGAGGAGGTCATCAAAGAGTTCATGCGCTTCAAGGTGCGCATGGAGGGCTCCATGAA
CGGCCACGAGTTCGAGATCGAGGGCGAGGGCGAGGGCCGCCCCTACGAGGGCACCCAGACCGCCAAGCTG
AAGGTGACCAAGGGCGGCCCCCTGCCCTTCGCCTGGGACATCCTGTCCCCCCAGTTCATGTACGGCTCCA
AGGCGTACGTGAAGCACCCCGCCGACATCCCCGATTACAAGAAGCTGTCCTTCCCCGAGGGCTTCAAGTG
GGAGCGCGTGATGAACTTCGAGGACGGCGGTCTGGTGACCGTGACCCAGGACTCCTCCCTGCAGGACGGC
ACGCTGATCTACAAGGTGAAGATGCGCGGCACCAACTTCCCCCCCGACGGCCCCGTAATGCAGAAGAAGA
CCATGGGCTGGGAGGCCTCCACCGAGCGCCTGTACCCCCGCGACGGCGTGCTGAAGGGCGAGATCCACCA
GGCCCTGAAGCTGAAGGACGGCGGCCACTACCTGGTGGAGTTCAAGACCATCTACATGGCCAAGAAGCCC
GTGCAACTGCCCGGCTACTACTACGTGGACACCAAGCTGGACATCACCTCCCACAACGAGGACTACACCA
TCGTGGAACAGTACGAGCGCTCCGAGGGCCGCCACCACCTGTTCCTGTACGGCATGGACGAGCTGTACAA
GTAAGAATTCGAGCTCGGTACCCGGGGATCCTCTAGTCAGCTGACGCGTGCTAGCGCGGCCGCATCGATA
AGCTTGTCGACGATATCTCTAGAGGATCATAATCAGCCATACCACATTTGTAGAGGTTTTACTTGCTTTA
AAAAACCTCCCACACCTCCCCCTGAACCTGAAACATAAAATGAATGCAATTGTTGTTGTTAACTTGTTTA
TTGCAGCTTATAATGGTTACAAATAAAGCAATAGCATCACAAATTTCACAAATAAAGCATTTTTTTCACT
GCCTCGAGCTTCCTCGCTCACTGACTCGCTGCAGAGAGGAATCTTTGCAGCTAATGGACCTTCTAGGTCT
TGAAAGGAGTGGGAAGGGCGAATTCTGCAGATATCCATCACACTGGCGGCCGCTCGAGCATGCATCTAGA
GGGCCCAATTCGCCCTATAGTGAGTCGTATTACAATTCACTGGCCGTCGTTTTACAACGTCGTGACTGGG
AAAACCCTGGCGTTACCCAACTTAATCGCCTTGCAGCACATCCCCCTTTCGCCAGCTGGCGTAATAGCGA
AGAGGCCCGCACCGATCGCCCTTCCCAACAGTTGCGCAGCCTATACGTACGGCAGTTTAAGGTTTACACC
TATAAAAGAGAGAGCCGTTATCGTCTGTTTGTGGATGTACAGAGTGATATTATTGACACGCCGGGGCGAC
GGATGGTGATCCCCCTGGCCAGTGCACGTCTGCTGTCAGATAAAGTCTCCCGTGAACTTTACCCGGTGGT
GCATATCGGGGATGAAAGCTGGCGCATGATGACCACCGATATGGCCAGTGTGCCGGTCTCCGTTATCGGG
GAAGAAGTGGCTGATCTCAGCCACCGCGAAAATGACATCAAAAACGCCATTAACCTGATGTTCTGGGGAA
TATAAATGTCAGGCATGAGATTATCAAAAAGGATCTTCACCTAGATCCTTTTCACGTAGAAAGCCAGTCC
GCAGAAACGGTGCTGACCCCGGATGAATGTCAGCTACTGGGCTATCTGGACAAGGGAAAACGCAAGCGCA
AAGAGAAAGCAGGTAGCTTGCAGTGGGCTTACATGGCGATAGCTAGACTGGGCGGTTTTATGGACAGCAA
GCGAACCGGAATTGCCAGCTGGGGCGCCCTCTGGTAAGGTTGGGAAGCCCTGCAAAGTAAACTGGATGGC
TTTCTTGCCGCCAAGGATCTGATGGCGCAGGGGATCAAGCTCTGATCAAGAGACAGGATGAGGATCGTTT
CGCATGATTGAACAAGATGGATTGCACGCAGGTTCTCCGGCCGCTTGGGTGGAGAGGCTATTCGGCTATG
ACTGGGCACAACAGACAATCGGCTGCTCTGATGCCGCCGTGTTCCGGCTGTCAGCGCAGGGGCGCCCGGT
TCTTTTTGTCAAGACCGACCTGTCCGGTGCCCTGAATGAACTGCAAGACGAGGCAGCGCGGCTATCGTGG
CTGGCCACGACGGGCGTTCCTTGCGCAGCTGTGCTCGACGTTGTCACTGAAGCGGGAAGGGACTGGCTGC
TATTGGGCGAAGTGCCGGGGCAGGATCTCCTGTCATCTCACCTTGCTCCTGCCGAGAAAGTATCCATCAT
GGCTGATGCAATGCGGCGGCTGCATACGCTTGATCCGGCTACCTGCCCATTCGACCACCAAGCGAAACAT
CGCATCGAGCGAGCACGTACTCGGATGGAAGCCGGTCTTGTCGATCAGGATGATCTGGACGAAGAGCATC
AGGGGCTCGCGCCAGCCGAACTGTTCGCCAGGCTCAAGGCGAGCATGCCCGACGGCGAGGATCTCGTCGT
GACCCATGGCGATGCCTGCTTGCCGAATATCATGGTGGAAAATGGCCGCTTTTCTGGATTCATCGACTGT
GGCCGGCTGGGTGTGGCGGACCGCTATCAGGACATAGCGTTGGCTACCCGTGATATTGCTGAAGAGCTTG
GCGGCGAATGGGCTGACCGCTTCCTCGTGCTTTACGGTATCGCCGCTCCCGATTCGCAGCGCATCGCCTT
CTATCGCCTTCTTGACGAGTTCTTCTGAATTATTAACGCTTACAATTTCCTGATGCGGTATTTTCTCCTT
ACGCATCTGTGCGGTATTTCACACCGCATCAGGTGGCACTTTTCGGGGAAATGTGCGCGGAACCCCTATT
TGTTTATTTTTCTAAATACATTCAAATATGTATCCGCTCATGAGACAATAACCCTGATAAATGCTTCAAT
AATAGCACGTGAGGAGGGCCACCATGGCCAAGTTGACCAGTGCCGTTCCGGTGCTCACCGCGCGCGACGT
CGCCGGAGCGGTCGAGTTCTGGACCGACCGGCTCGGGTTCTCCCGGGACTTCGTGGAGGACGACTTCGCC
GGTGTGGTCCGGGACGACGTGACCCTGTTCATCAGCGCGGTCCAGGACCAGGTGGTGCCGGACAACACCC
TGGCCTGGGTGTGGGTGCGCGGCCTGGACGAGCTGTACGCCGAGTGGTCGGAGGTCGTGTCCACGAACTT
CCGGGACGCCTCCGGGCCGGCCATGACCGAGATCGGCGAGCAGCCGTGGGGGCGGGAGTTCGCCCTGCGC
GACCCGGCCGGCAACTGCGTGCACTTCGTGGCCGAGGAGCAGGACTGACACGTGCTAAAACTTCATTTTT
AATTTAAAAGGATCTAGGTGAAGATCCTTTTTGATAATCTCATGACCAAAATCCCTTAACGTGAGTTTTC
GTTCCACTGAGCGTCAGACCCCGTAGAAAAGATCAAAGGATCTTCTTGAGATCCTTTTTTTCTGCGCGTA
ATCTGCTGCTTGCAAACAAAAAAACCACCGCTACCAGCGGTGGTTTGTTTGCCGGATCAAGAGCTACCAA
CTCTTTTTCCGAAGGTAACTGGCTTCAGCAGAGCGCAGATACCAAATACTGTTCTTCTAGTGTAGCCGTA
GTTAGGCCACCACTTCAAGAACTCTGTAGCACCGCCTACATACCTCGCTCTGCTAATCCTGTTACCAGTG
GCTGCTGCCAGTGGCGATAAGTCGTGTCTTACCGGGTTGGACTCAAGACGATAGTTACCGGATAAGGCGC
AGCGGTCGGGCTGAACGGGGGGTTCGTGCACACAGCCCAGCTTGGAGCGAACGACCTACACCGAACTGAG
ATACCTACAGCGTGAGCTATGAGAAAGCGCCACGCTTCCCGAAGGGAGAAAGGCGGACAGGTATCCGGTA
AGCGGCAGGGTCGGAACAGGAGAGCGCACGAGGGAGCTTCCAGGGGGAAACGCCTGGTATCTTTATAGTC
CTGTCGGGTTTCGCCACCTCTGACTTGAGCGTCGATTTTTGTGATGCTCGTCAGGGGGGCGGAGCCTATG
GAAAAACGCCAGCAACGCGGCCTTTTTACGGTTCCTGGCCTTTTGCTGGCCTTTTGCTCACATGTTCTTT
CCTGCGTTATCCCCTGATTCTGTGGATAACCGTATTACCGCCTTTGAGTGAGCTGATACCGCTCGCCGCA
GCCGAACGACCGAGCGCAGCGAGTCAGTGAGCGAGGAAGCGGAAG
Features (pLannotate 1.2.2; 30 found; start..end, strand, type, name):
      2..94      +  CDS            lacI (fragment): lac repressor; lacI; The lac repressor binds to the lac operator to inhibit transcription in E. coli. This inhibition can be relieved by adding lactose or isopropyl-β-D-thiogalactopyranoside (IPTG).
    107..128     +  protein_bind   CAP binding site: CAP binding activates transcription in the presence of cAMP. E. coli catabolite activator protein
    143..173     +  promoter       lac promoter: promoter for the E. coli lac operon
    181..197     +  protein_bind   lac operator: The lac repressor binds to the lac operator to inhibit transcription in E. coli. This inhibition can be relieved by adding lactose or isopropyl-β-D-thiogalactopyranoside (IPTG). lac repressor encoded by lacI
    239..257     +  promoter       SP6 promoter: promoter for bacteriophage SP6 RNA polymerase
    344..370     +  CDS            Rev (fragment): human immunodeficiency virus 1 (HIV-1) Rev protein; rev; enhances nuclear export of unspliced and incompletely spliced viral mRNAs
    374..614     +  promoter       U6 promoter: RNA polymerase III promoter for human U6 snRNA
    660..678     +  misc_RNA       MS2 stem loop: stem loop that binds the bacteriophage MS2 coat protein
    689..725     +  misc_RNA       gRNA scaffold (fragment): guide RNA scaffold for the Streptococcus pyogenes CRISPR/Cas9 system
    730..748     +  misc_RNA       MS2 stem loop: stem loop that binds the bacteriophage MS2 coat protein
    759..778     +  misc_RNA       gRNA scaffold (fragment): guide RNA scaffold for the Streptococcus pyogenes CRISPR/Cas9 system
    839..956     +  misc_feature   cPPT/CTS: central polypurine tract and central termination sequence of HIV-1
   1103..1127    +  misc_feature   HA-L (fragment): left homology arm from the adeno-associated virus integration site (AAVS1) within intron 1 of the human PPP1R12C gene
   1130..1168    +  promoter       minimal CMV promoter: human cytomegalovirus (CMV) immediate early promoter
   1215..1234    +  CDS            3xFLAG (fragment): three tandem FLAG® epitope tags
   1263..1961    +  CDS            dTomato: dTomato is a basic (constitutively fluorescent) orange fluorescent protein published in 2004, derived from Discosoma sp.. It is reported to be a somewhat slowly-maturing dimer with low acid sensitivity.
   1965..1996    +  misc_feature   MCS (fragment): pUC18/19 multiple cloning site
   2055..2138    +  CDS            large T antigen (fragment): large T antigen from SV40 (simian virus 40)
   2161..2242    +  polyA_signal   SV40 poly(A) signal: SV40 polyadenylation signal
   2248..2270    -  rep_origin     RSF ori (fragment): Plasmids containing the RSF 1030 origin of replication can be propagated in E. coli cells that contain additional plasmids with compatible origins.
   2272..2321    +  CDS            small t antigen (fragment): SV40 (simian virus 40) small t antigen
   2394..2412    -  promoter       T7 promoter: promoter for bacteriophage T7 RNA polymerase
   2415..2562    +  CDS            lacZα (fragment): LacZα fragment of β-galactosidase; lacZ fragment
   2572..2875    +  CDS            ccdB (fragment): CcdB, a bacterial toxin that poisons DNA gyrase; ccdB; Plasmids containing the ccdB gene cannot be propagated in standard E. coli strains.
   2923..3192    +  CDS            tnpA (fragment): TN5P_ECOLX - Also known as tnp. Experimental evidence at protein level: Swiss-Prot protein existence level 1. Mediates transposition of transposon Tn5 by a 'cut and paste' mechanism. First, the monomeric transposase binds the 19 bp inverted DNA repeats flanking the transposon. Then, dimerization of the DNA- bound transposase creates a synaptic DNA complex. After nicking of the first DNA strand, excision of the transposon proceeds through a series of intermediates. The transposase then mediates the insertion of the transposon at a new site by strand transfer. The activity of the wild- type tran
   3224..4018    +  CDS            NeoR/KanR: aminoglycoside phosphotransferase from Tn5; aph(3')-II (or nptII); confers resistance to neomycin, kanamycin, and G418 (Geneticin®)
   4039..4089    -  misc_feature   bom (fragment): basis of mobility region from pBR322
   4116..4204    +  promoter       AmpR promoter (fragment): bla
   4224..4598    +  CDS            BleoR: antibiotic-binding protein; Sh ble from Streptoalloteichus hindustanus; confers resistance to bleomycin, phleomycin, and Zeocin™
   4736..5324    +  rep_origin     ori: high-copy-number ColE1/pMB1/pBR322/pUC origin of replication
