[The description below was written by a language model from this plasmid's Addgene catalogue record and pLannotate feature annotations shown in this document.]
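Description:
pCR-U6-gRNA-miniCMV-TdTomato is a 5.5 kb mammalian expression plasmid built by TOPO cloning into the pCR-Blunt II backbone. It combines a guide RNA cassette and its own reporter target on a single molecule. It is propagated in E. coli at high copy from a ColE1/pUC-type origin and selected with kanamycin through the Tn5 NeoR/KanR gene. A BleoR (Sh ble) gene is also annotated. The usual backbone elements flank the insertion site: the lac promoter and operator, SP6 and T7 promoters, and the lacZα–ccdB region, which appears only as fragments.

The insert has two units in the same orientation. A human U6 RNA polymerase III promoter drives an sgRNA directed against the minimal CMV promoter. Its S. pyogenes scaffold is interrupted by two MS2 stem loops, the design used to recruit MS2 coat protein–fused activator domains. Downstream, a minimal CMV promoter precedes the tdTomato coding sequence. The automated annotation labels only one dTomato unit there, followed by an SV40 poly(A) signal. A minimal CMV promoter has very low activity of its own, so red fluorescence should depend largely on an activator being brought to the promoter by the co-encoded guide.

Several short hits look like remnants of the source vectors from which the cassettes were amplified rather than functional parts. These include a cPPT/CTS element and fragments of Rev, an AAVS1 homology arm, 3xFLAG and SV40 T antigens. The associated publication compares dCas9-VP64 variants and multiplexed guide RNAs for CRISPR activation. This fits use of the plasmid as a transfectable fluorescent readout of CRISPRa activity when supplied with a dCas9 activator, although the record states only its composition.
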