Addgene plasmid #192656: pCR-U6-gRNA-miniCMV-TdTomato
Purpose: A plasmid encoding miniCMV sgRNA and miniCMV-promoter-TdTomato
Depositing lab: Jeffrey Miner. Depositing organization: Washington University in Saint Louis. Publication: Comparative analysis of dCas9-VP64 variants and multiplexed guide RNAs mediating CRISPR activation. Omachi K, Miner JH. PLoS One. 2022 Jun 28;17(6):e0270008. doi: 10.1371/journal.pone.0270008. eCollection 2022. PubMed 35763517.
Backbone
  Vector backbone: pCR-Blunt II
  Vector type: Mammalian Expression
Growth in bacteria
  Bacterial resistance: Kanamycin, 50 μg/mL
  Growth temperature: 37°C
  Growth strain: NEB Stable
  Copy number: High Copy
Gene/Insert
  Gene/Insert name: TdTomato
  gRNA/shRNA sequence: miniCMV sgRNA: GTCCCCTCCACCCCACAGTG
  Species: Synthetic
  Promoter: U6, miniCMV
  Cloning method: TOPO Cloning
Terms and licenses: Academic/Nonprofit Terms; Industry Terms: Not Available to Industry
How to cite: pCR-U6-gRNA-miniCMV-TdTomato was a gift from Jeffrey Miner (Addgene plasmid # 192656 ; http://n2t.net/addgene:192656 ; RRID:Addgene_192656)
